>Addgene plasmid #64882 | pCDNA3.1_CoumRS | depositor full sequence | sequence record 115882 | Coum_RS subclone into pCDNA3.1+
GACGGATCGGGAGATCTCCCGATCCCCTATGGTGCACTCTCAGTACAATCTGCTCTGATGCCGCATAGTT
AAGCCAGTATCTGCTCCCTGCTTGTGTGTTGGAGGTCGCTGAGTAGTGCGCGAGCAAAATTTAAGCTACA
ACAAGGCAAGGCTTGACCGACAATTGCATGAAGAATCTGCTTAGGGTTAGGCGTTTTGCGCTGCTTCGCG
ATGTACGGGCCAGATATACGCGTTGACATTGATTATTGACTAGTTATTAATAGTAATCAATTACGGGGTC
ATTAGTTCATAGCCCATATATGGAGTTCCGCGTTACATAACTTACGGTAAATGGCCCGCCTGGCTGACCG
CCCAACGACCCCCGCCCATTGACGTCAATAATGACGTATGTTCCCATAGTAACGCCAATAGGGACTTTCC
ATTGACGTCAATGGGTGGAGTATTTACGGTAAACTGCCCACTTGGCAGTACATCAAGTGTATCATATGCC
AAGTACGCCCCCTATTGACGTCAATGACGGTAAATGGCCCGCCTGGCATTATGCCCAGTACATGACCTTA
TGGGACTTTCCTACTTGGCAGTACATCTACGTATTAGTCATCGCTATTACCATGGTGATGCGGTTTTGGC
AGTACATCAATGGGCGTGGATAGCGGTTTGACTCACGGGGATTTCCAAGTCTCCACCCCATTGACGTCAA
TGGGAGTTTGTTTTGGCACCAAAATCAACGGGACTTTCCAAAATGTCGTAACAACTCCGCCCCATTGACG
CAAATGGGCGGTAGGCGTGTACGGTGGGAGGTCTATATAAGCAGAGCTCTCTGGCTAACTAGAGAACCCA
CTGCTTACTGGCTTATCGAAATTAATACGACTCACTATAGGGAGACCCAAGCTGGCTAGCGTTTAAACTT
AAGCTTGGTACCCCACCATGGCAAGCAGTAACTTGATTAAACAATTGCAAGAGCGGGGGCTGGTAGCCCA
GGTGACGGACGAGGAAGCGTTAGCAGAGCGACTGGCGCAAGGCCCGATCGCGCTCGGTTGCGGCTTCGAT
CCTACCGCTGACAGCTTGCATTTGGGGCATCTTGTTCCATTGGAATGCCTGAAACGCTTCCAGCAGGCGG
GCCACAAGCCGGTTGCGCACGTAGGCGGCGCGGGGGGTCTGATTGGCGACCCGAGCTTCAAAGCTGCCGA
GCGTAAGCTGAACACCGAAGAAACTGTTCAGGAGTGGGTGGACAAAATCCGTAAGCAGGTTGCCCCGTTC
CTCGATTTCGACTGTGGAGAAAACTATCATATCGCGGCGAACAACTATGACTGGTTCGGCAATATGAATG
TGCTGACCTTCCTGCGCGATATTGGCAAACACTTCTCCGTTAACCAGATGATCAACAAAGAAGCGGTTAA
GCAGCGTCTCAACCGTGAAGATCAGGGGATTTCGTTCACTGAGTTTTCCTACAACCTGTTGCAGGGTTAT
GGCATCGCCTGTGGGAACAAACAGTACGGTGTGGTGCTGCAAATTGGTGGTTCTGACCAGTGGGGTAACA
TCACTTCTGGTATCGACCTGACCCGTCGTCTGCATCAGAATCAGGTGTTTGGCCTGACCGTTCCGCTGAT
CACTAAAGCAGATGGCACCAAATTTGGTAAAACTGAAGGCGGCGCAGTCTGGTTGGATCCGAAGAAAACC
AGCCCGTACAAATTCTACCAGTTCTGGATCAACACTGCGGATGCCGACGTTTACCGCTTCCTGAAGTTCT
TCACCTTTATGAGCATTGAAGAGATCAACGCCCTGGAAGAAGAAGATAAAAACAGCGGTAAAGCACCGCG
CGCCCAGTATGTACTGGCGGAGCAGGTGACTCGTCTGGTTCACGGTGAAGAAGGTTTACAGGCGGCAAAA
CGTATTACCGAATGCCTGTTCAGCGGTTCTTTGAGTGCGCTGAGTGAAGCGGACTTCGAACAGCTGGCGC
AGGACGGCGTACCGATGGTTGAGATGGAAAAGGGCGCAGACCTGATGCAGGCACTGGTCGATTCTGAACT
GCAACCTTCCCGTGGTCAGGCACGTAAAACTATCGCCTCCAATGCCATCACCATTAACGGTGAAAAACAG
TCCGATCCTGAATACTTCTTTAAAGAAGAAGATCGTCTGTTTGGTCGTTTTACCTTACTGCGTCGCGGTA
AAAAGAATTACTGTCTGATTTGCTGGAAAGACTACAAAGACGATGACGACAAGTAATCTAGAGGGCCCGT
TTAAACCCGCTGATCAGCCTCGACTGTGCCTTCTAGTTGCCAGCCATCTGTTGTTTGCCCCTCCCCCGTG
CCTTCCTTGACCCTGGAAGGTGCCACTCCCACTGTCCTTTCCTAATAAAATGAGGAAATTGCATCGCATT
GTCTGAGTAGGTGTCATTCTATTCTGGGGGGTGGGGTGGGGCAGGACAGCAAGGGGGAGGATTGGGAAGA
CAATAGCAGGCATGCTGGGGATGCGGTGGGCTCTATGGCTTCTGAGGCGGAAAGAACCAGCTGGGGCTCT
AGGGGGTATCCCC
[124 nt withheld, positions 2534-2657]
C
[91 nt withheld, positions 2659-2749]
A
[49 nt withheld, positions 2751-2799]
CCTTTGACGTTGGAGTCCACGTTCTTT
[37 nt withheld, positions 2827-2863]
ACCCTATCTCGGTCTATTCTTTTGATTTATAAGGGATTTTGCCGATTTCGGCCTATTGGTTAAAAAATGA
GCTGATTTAACAAAAATTTAACGCGAATTAATTCTGTGGAATGTGTGTCAGTTAGGGTGTGGAAAGTCCC
CAGGCTCCCCAGCAGGCAGAAGTATGCAAAGCATGCATCTCAATTAGTCAGCAACCAGGTGTGGAAAGTC
CCCAGGCTCCCCAGCAGGCAGAAGTATGCAAAGCATGCATCTCAATTAGTCAGCAACCATAGTCCCGCCC
CTAACTCCGCCCATCCCGCCCCTAACTCCGCCCAGTTCCGCCCATTCTCCGCCCCATGGCTGACTAATTT
TTTTTATTTATGCAGAGGCCGAGGCCGCCTCTGCCTCTGAGCTATTCCAGAAGTAGTGAGGAGGCTTTTT
TGGAGGCCTAGGCTTTTGCAAAAAGCTCCCGGGAGCTTGTATATCCATTTTCGGATCTGATCAAGAGACA
GGATGAGGATCGTTTCGCATGATTGAACAAGATGGATTGCACGCAGGTTCTCCGGCCGCTTGGGTGGAGA
GGCTATTCGGCTATGACTGGGCACAACAGACAATCGGCTGCTCTGATGCCGCCGTGTTCCGGCTGTCAGC
GCAGGGGCGCCCGGTTCTTTTTGTCAAGACCGACCTGTCCGGTGCCCTGAATGAACTGCAGGACGAGGCA
GCGCGGCTATCGTGGCTGGCCACGACGGGCGTTCCTTGCGCAGCTGTGCTCGACGTTGTCACTGAAGCGG
GAAGGGACTGGCTGCTATTGGGCGAAGTGCCGGGGCAGGATCTCCTGTCATCTCACCTTGCTCCTGCCGA
GAAAGTATCCATCATGGCTGATGCAATGCGGCGGCTGCATACGCTTGATCCGGCTACCTGCCCATTCGAC
CACCAAGCGAAACATCGCATCGAGCGAGCACGTACTCGGATGGAAGCCGGTCTTGTCGATCAGGATGATC
TGGACGAAGAGCATCAGGGGCTCGCGCCAGCCGAACTGTTCGCCAGGCTCAAGGCGCGCATGCCCGACGG
CGAGGATCTCGTCGTGACCCATGGCGATGCCTGCTTGCCGAATATCATGGTGGAAAATGGCCGCTTTTCT
GGATTCATCGACTGTGGCCGGCTGGGTGTGGCGGACCGCTATCAGGACATAGCGTTGGCTACCCGTGATA
TTGCTGAAGAGCTTGGCGGCGAATGGGCTGACCGCTTCCTCGTGCTTTACGGTATCGCCGCTCCCGATTC
GCAGCGCATCGCCTTCTATCGCCTTCTTGACGAGTTCTTCTGAGCGGGACTCTGGGGTTCGAAATGACCG
ACCAAGCGACGCCCAACCTGCCATCACGAGATTTCGATTCCACCGCCGCCTTCTATGAAAGGTTGGGCTT
CGGAATCGTTTTCCGGGACGCCGGCTGGATGATCCTCCAGCGCGGGGATCTCATGCTGGAGTTCTTCGCC
CACCCCAACTTGTTTATTGCAGCTTATAATGGTTACAAATAAAGCAATAGCATCACAAATTTCACAAATA
AAGCATTTTTTTCACTGCATTCTAGTTGTGGTTTGTCCAAACTCATCAATGTATCTTATCATGTCTGTAT
ACCGTCGACCTCTAGCTAGAGCTTGGCGTAATCATGGTCATAGCTGTTTCCTGTGTGAAATTGTTATCCG
CTCACAATTCCACACAACATACGAGCCGGAAGCATAAAGTGTAAAGCCTGGGGTGCCTAATGAGTGAGCT
AACTCACATTAATTGCGTTGCGCTCACTGCCCGCTTTCCAGTCGGGAAACCTGTCGTGCCAGCTGCATTA
ATGAATCGGCCAACGCGCGGGGAGAGGCGGTTTGCGTATTGGGCGCTCTTCCGCTTCCTCGCTCACTGAC
TCGCTGCGCTCGGTCGTTCGGCTGCGGCGAGCGGTATCAGCTCACTCAAAGGCGGTAATACGGTTATCCA
CAGAATCAGGGGATAACGCAGGAAAGAACATGTGAGCAAAAGGCCAGCAAAAGGCCAGGAACCGTAAAAA
GGCCGCGTTGCTGGCGTTTTTCCATAGGCTCCGCCCCCCTGACGAGCATCACAAAAATCGACGCTCAAGT
CAGAGGTGGCGAAACCCGACAGGACTATAAAGATACCAGGCGTTTCCCCCTGGAAGCTCCCTCGTGCGCT
CTCCTGTTCCGACCCTGCCGCTTACCGGATACCTGTCCGCCTTTCTCCCTTCGGGAAGCGTGGCGCTTTC
TCATAGCTCACGCTGTAGGTATCTCAGTTCGGTGTAGGTCGTTCGCTCCAAGCTGGGCTGTGTGCACGAA
CCCCCCGTTCAGCCCGACCGCTGCGCCTTATCCGGTAACTATCGTCTTGAGTCCAACCCGGTAAGACACG
ACTTATCGCCACTGGCAGCAGCCACTGGTAACAGGATTAGCAGAGCGAGGTATGTAGGCGGTGCTACAGA
GTTCTTGAAGTGGTGGCCTAACTACGGCTACACTAGAAGAACAGTATTTGGTATCTGCGCTCTGCTGAAG
CCAGTTACCTTCGGAAAAAGAGTTGGTAGCTCTTGATCCGGCAAACAAACCACCGCTGGTAGCGGTTTTT
TTGTTTGCAAGCAGCAGATTACGCGCAGAAAAAAAGGATCTCAAGAAGATCCTTTGATCTTTTCTACGGG
GTCTGACGCTCAGTGGAACGAAAACTCACGTTAAGGGATTTTGGTCATGAGATTATCAAAAAGGATCTTC
ACCTAGATCCTTTTAAATTAAAAATGAAGTTTTAAATCAATCTAAAGTATATATGAGTAAACTTGGTCTG
ACAGTTACCAATGCTTAATCAGTGAGGCACCTATCTCAGCGATCTGTCTATTTCGTTCATCCATAGTTGC
CTGACTCCCCGTCGTGTAGATAACTACGATACGGGAGGGCTTACCATCTGGCCCCAGTGCTGCAATGATA
CCGCGAGACCCACGCTCACCGGCTCCAGATTTATCAGCAATAAACCAGCCAGCCGGAAGGGCCGAGCGCA
GAAGTGGTCCTGCAACTTTATCCGCCTCCATCCAGTCTATTAATTGTTGCCGGGAAGCTAGAGTAAGTAG
TTCGCCAGTTAATAGTTTGCGCAACGTTGTTGCCATTGCTACAGGCATCGTGGTGTCACGCTCGTCGTTT
GGTATGGCTTCATTCAGCTCCGGTTCCCAACGATCAAGGCGAGTTACATGATCCCCCATGTTGTGCAAAA
AAGCGGTTAGCTCCTTCGGTCCTCCGATCGTTGTCAGAAGTAAGTTGGCCGCAGTGTTATCACTCATGGT
TATGGCAGCACTGCATAATTCTCTTACTGTCATGCCATCCGTAAGATGCTTTTCTGTGACTGGTGAGTAC
TCAACCAAGTCATTCTGAGAATAGTGTATGCGGCGACCGAGTTGCTCTTGCCCGGCGTCAATACGGGATA
ATACCGCGCCACATAGCAGAACTTTAAAAGTGCTCATCATTGGAAAACGTTCTTCGGGGCGAAAACTCTC
AAGGATCTTACCGCTGTTGAGATCCAGTTCGATGTAACCCACTCGTGCACCCAACTGATCTTCAGCATCT
TTTACTTTCACCAGCGTTTCTGGGTGAGCAAAAACAGGAAGGCAAAATGCCGCAAAAAAGGGAATAAGGG
CGACACGGAAATGTTGAATACTCATACTCTTCCTTTTTCAATATTATTGAAGCATTTATCAGGGTTATTG
TCTCATGAGCGGATACATATTTGAATGTATTTAGAAAAATAAACAAATAGGGGTTCCGCGCACATTTCCC
CGAAAAGTGCCACCTGACGTC
Features (pLannotate 1.2.2; 20 found; start..end, strand, type, name):
     28..80      -  misc_feature   bom (fragment): basis of mobility region from pBR322
    235..614     +  enhancer       CMV enhancer: human cytomegalovirus immediate early enhancer
    615..818     +  promoter       CMV promoter: human cytomegalovirus (CMV) immediate early promoter
    814..847     +  LTR            5' LTR (truncated) (fragment): truncated 5' long terminal repeat (LTR) from HIV-1
    863..881     +  promoter       T7 promoter: promoter for bacteriophage T7 RNA polymerase
    928..2199    +  CDS            tyrS: SYY_ECOLI - Experimental evidence at protein level: Swiss-Prot protein existence level 1. Catalyzes the attachment of L-tyrosine to tRNA(Tyr) in a two- step reaction: tyrosine is first activated by ATP to form Tyr-AMP and then transferred to the acceptor end of tRNA(Tyr) (PubMed:4292198, PubMed:4579631). Can also mischarge tRNA(Tyr) with D-tyrosine, leading to the formation of D-tyrosyl-tRNA(Tyr), which can be hydrolyzed by the D-aminoacyl-tRNA deacylase (PubMed:4292198). In vitro, can also use the non-natural amino acid azatyrosine (PubMed:11006270). From Escherichia coli (strain K12).
   2264..2488    +  polyA_signal   bGH poly(A) signal: bovine growth hormone polyadenylation signal
   2492..2513    +  promoter       SV40 promoter (fragment): SV40 enhancer and early promoter
   2534..2962    +  rep_origin     f1 ori (sequence partly withheld): f1 bacteriophage origin of replication; arrow indicates direction of (+) strand synthesis
   2976..3305    +  promoter       SV40 promoter: SV40 enhancer and early promoter
   3372..4163    +  CDS            neo: KKA2_KLEPN - Also known as kan, nptII. Experimental evidence at protein level: Swiss-Prot protein existence level 1. Resistance to kanamycin, neomycin, paromomycin, ribostamycin, butirosin and gentamicin B. From Klebsiella pneumoniae.
   4187..4345    +  CDS            ble (fragment): BLE_KLEPN - Experimental evidence at protein level: Swiss-Prot protein existence level 1. Binding protein with a strong affinity to the bleomycin family of antibiotics. Binds to CL990; an antimitotic-antibiotic compound. From Klebsiella pneumoniae.
   4340..4461    +  polyA_signal   SV40 poly(A) signal: SV40 polyadenylation signal
   4534..4550    -  protein_bind   lac operator: The lac repressor binds to the lac operator to inhibit transcription in E. coli. This inhibition can be relieved by adding lactose or isopropyl-β-D-thiogalactopyranoside (IPTG). lac repressor encoded by lacI
   4558..4588    -  promoter       lac promoter: promoter for the E. coli lac operon
   4603..4624    -  protein_bind   CAP binding site: CAP binding activates transcription in the presence of cAMP. E. coli catabolite activator protein
   4637..4729    -  CDS            lacI (fragment): lac repressor; lacI; The lac repressor binds to the lac operator to inhibit transcription in E. coli. This inhibition can be relieved by adding lactose or isopropyl-β-D-thiogalactopyranoside (IPTG).
   4912..5497    -  rep_origin     ori: high-copy-number ColE1/pMB1/pBR322/pUC origin of replication
   5668..6528    -  CDS            AmpR: β-lactamase; bla; confers resistance to ampicillin, carbenicillin, and related antibiotics
   6529..6633    -  promoter       AmpR promoter: bla
