[The description below was written by a language model from this plasmid's Addgene catalogue record and pLannotate feature annotations shown in this document.]
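Description:
pCDNA3.1_CoumRS is a 6,664 bp mammalian expression plasmid built on the pCDNA3.1(+) backbone and carrying an engineered aminoacyl-tRNA synthetase intended to charge a tRNA with a coumarinyl (fluorescent, non-canonical) amino acid. It is propagated in E. coli through a high-copy ColE1/pUC-type origin with ampicillin selection from the β-lactamase gene and its own promoter. An f1 origin is also present, allowing single-stranded DNA production. For selection in mammalian cells, the backbone provides a neomycin/kanamycin phosphotransferase gene driven by the SV40 enhancer/early promoter and terminated by the SV40 polyadenylation signal.

The insert, Coum_RS (about 1.3 kb), was cloned between KpnI and XbaI sites, both preserved. It sits downstream of the human CMV immediate-early enhancer and promoter and upstream of the bovine growth hormone polyadenylation signal. A T7 promoter lies between the CMV promoter and the coding sequence, which also serves as a sequencing primer site. Automated annotation identifies the open reading frame as E. coli tyrosyl-tRNA synthetase (tyrS), consistent with the catalogue description of a synthetic, E. coli-derived enzyme, so the synthetase appears to be a redesigned TyrRS variant; the specific mutations are not given in the record. A C-terminal Flag tag is recorded for detection of the protein, although it is not separately annotated in the feature table. The short HIV-1 LTR, ble, lacI and extra SV40 promoter fragments in the table look like incidental annotation matches to backbone sequence rather than functional elements.

The plasmid encodes only the synthetase; no cognate suppressor tRNA is annotated, so one would presumably have to be supplied separately. The associated work concerns genetic encoding of fluorescent amino acids in proteins.
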