Addgene plasmid #64882: pCDNA3.1_CoumRS
Purpose: Expresses Coumarinyl- tRNA synthetase
Depositing lab: Sebastián Brauchi. Depositing organization: Universidad Austral de Chile. Publication: A Rationally Designed Aminoacyl-tRNA Synthetase for Genetically Encoded Fluorescent Amino Acids. Steinberg X, Galpin J, Nasir G, Sepulveda-Ugarte J, Sepulveda R, Gonzalez-Nilo F, Islas LD, Ahern CA, Brauchi SE. bioRxiv, 10.1101/065227.
Backbone
  Vector backbone: pCDNA3.1
  Backbone size w/o insert (bp): 5428
  Total vector size (bp): 6664
Growth in bacteria
  Bacterial resistance: Ampicillin, 100 μg/mL
  Growth temperature: 37°C
  Growth strain: DH5alpha
  Copy number: Unknown
Gene/Insert
  Gene/Insert name: Coum_RS (alt name: Aminoacyl tRNA Synthetase)
  Species: Synthetic; E.Coli
  Insert size (bp): 1299
  Promoter: CMV
  Tag / fusion protein: Flag (C terminal on insert)
  Cloning method: Restriction Enzyme; 5′ cloning site KpnI (not destroyed); 3′ cloning site XbaI (not destroyed)
  Sequencing primers: 5′ T7; 3′ BGH-R
Terms and licenses: Academic/Nonprofit Terms; Industry Terms: Not Available to Industry
Depositor comments: This plasmid is also associated with the following publication: https://elifesciences.org/articles/28626
How to cite: pCDNA3.1_CoumRS was a gift from Sebastián Brauchi (Addgene plasmid # 64882 ; http://n2t.net/addgene:64882 ; RRID:Addgene_64882)
