>Addgene plasmid #64882 | pCDNA3.1_CoumRS | depositor partial sequence | sequence record 115880 | T7 5'-taatacgactcactataggg-3'
GTTTAAACTTAAGCTTGGTACCCCACCATGGCAAGCAGTAACTTGATTAAACAATTGCAAGAGCGGGGGC
TGGTAGCCCAGGTGACGGACGAGGAAGCGTTAGCAGAGCGACTGGCGCAAGGCCCGATCGCGCTCGGTTG
CGGCTTCGATCCTACCGCTGACAGCTTGCATTTGGGGCATCTTGTTCCATTGGAATGCCTGAAACGCTTC
CAGCAGGCGGGCCACAAGCCGGTTGCGCACGTAGGCGGCGCGGGGGGTCTGATTGGCGACCCGAGCTTCA
AAGCTGCCGAGCGTAAGCTGAACACCGAAGAAACTGTTCAGGAGTGGGTGGACAAAATCCGTAAGCAGGT
TGCCCCGTTCCTCGATTTCGACTGTGGAGAAAACTATCATATCGCGGCGAACAACTATGACTGGTTCGGC
AATATGAATGTGCTGACCTTCCTGCGCGATATTGGCAAACACTTCTCCGTTAACCAGATGATCAACAAAG
AAGCGGTTAAGCAGCGTCTCAACCGTGAAGATCAGGGGATTTCGTTCACTGAGTTTTCCTACAACCTGTT
GCAGGGTTATGGCATCGCCTGTGGGAACAAACAGTACGGTGTGGTGCTGCAAATTGGTGGTTCTGACCAG
TGGGGTAACATCACTTCTGGTATCGACCTGACCCGTCGTCTGCATCAGAATCAGGTGTTTGGCCTGACCG
TTCCGCTGATCACTAAAGCAGATGGCACCAAATTTGGTAAAACTGAAGGCGGCGCAGTCTGGTTGGATCC
GAAGAAAACCAGCCCGTACAAATTCTACCAGTTCTGGATCAACACTGCGGATGCCGACGTTTACCGCTTC
CTGAAGTTCTTCACCTTTATGAGCATTGAAGAGATCAACGCCCTGGAAGAAGAAGATAAAAACAGCGGTA
AAGCACCGCGCGCCCAGTATGTACTGGCGGAGCAGGTGACTCGTCTGGTTCACGGTGAAGAAGGTTTACA
GGCGGCAAAACGTATTACCGAATGCCTGTTCAGCGGTTCTTTGAGTGCGCTGAGTGAAGCGGACTTCGAA
CAGCTGGCGCAGGACGGCGTACCGATGGTTGA
