>Addgene plasmid #64882 | pCDNA3.1_CoumRS | depositor partial sequence | sequence record 115881 | BGH-R 5'-tagaaggcacagtcgagg-3'
CCGCGACGCAGTAAGGTAAAACGACCAAACAGACGATCTTCTTCTTTAAAGAAGTATTCAGGATCGGACT
GTTTTTCACCGTTAATGGTGATGGCATTGGAGGCGATAGTTTTACGTGCCTGACCACGGGAAGGTTGCAG
TTCAGAATCGACCAGTGCCTGCATCAGGTCTGCGCCCTTTTCCATCTCAACCATCGGTACGCCGTCCTGC
GCCAGCTGTTCGAAGTCCGCTTCACTCAGCGCACTCAAAGAACCGCTGAACAGGCATTCGGTAATACGTT
TTGCCGCCTGTAAACCTTCTTCACCGTGAACCAGACGAGTCACCTGCTCCGCCAGTACATACTGGGCGCG
CGGTGCTTTACCGCTGTTTTTATCTTCTTCTTCCAGGGCGTTGATCTCTTCAATGCTCATAAAGGTGAAG
AACTTCAGGAAGCGGTAAACGTCGGCATCCGCAGTGTTGATCCAGAACTGGTAGAATTTGTACGGGCTGG
TTTTCTTCGGATCCAACCAGACTGCGCCGCCTTCAGTTTTACCAAATTTGGTGCCATCTGCTTTAGTGAT
CAGCGGAACGGTCAGGCCAAACACCTGATTCTGATGCAGACGACGGGTCAGGTCGATACCAGAAGTGATG
TTACCCCACTGGTCAGAACCACCAATTTGCAGCACCACACCGTACTGTTTGTTCCCACAGGCGATGCCAT
AACCCTGCAACAGGTTGTAGGAAAACTCAGTGAACGAAATCCCCTGATCTTCACGGTTGAGACGCTGCTT
AACCGCTTCTTTGTTGATCATCTGGTTAACGGAGAAGTGTTTGCCAATATCGCGCAGGAAGGTCAGCACA
TTCATATTGCCGAACCAGTCATAGTTGTTCGCCGCGATATGATAGTTT
