>Addgene plasmid #64882 | pCDNA3.1_CoumRS | addgene partial sequence | sequence record 151219 | CMV-F 5'-CGCAAATGGGCGGTAGGCGTG-3'
CTATATAAGCAGAGCTCTCTGGCTAACTAGAGAACCCACTGCTTACTGGCTTATCGAAATTAATACGACT
CACTATAGGGAGACCCAAGCTGGCTAGCGTTTAAACTTAAGCTTGGTACCCCACCATGGCAAGCAGTAAC
TTGATTAAACAATTGCAAGAGCGGGGGCTGGTAGCCCAGGTGACGGACGAGGAAGCGTTAGCAGAGCGAC
TGGCGCAAGGCCCGATCGCGCTCGGTTGCGGCTTCGATCCTACCGCTGACAGCTTGCATTTGGGGCATCT
TGTTCCATTGGAATGCCTGAAACGCTTCCAGCAGGCGGGCCACAAGCCGGTTGCGCACGTAGGCGGCGCG
GGGGGTCTGATTGGCGACCCGAGCTTCAAAGCTGCCGAGCGTAAGCTGAACACCGAAGAAACTGTTCAGG
AGTGGGTGGACAAAATCCGTAAGCAGGTTGCCCCGTTCCTCGATTTCGACTGTGGAGAAAACTATCATAT
CGCGGCGAACAACTATGACTGGTTCGGCAATATGAATGTGCTGACCTTCCTGCGCGATATTGGCAAACAC
TTCTCCGTTAACCAGATGATCAACAAAGAAGCGGTTAAGCAGCGTCTCAACCGTGAAGATCAGGGGATTT
CGTTCACTGAGTTTTCCTACAACCTGTTGCAGGGTTATGGCATCGCCTGTGGGAACAAACAGTACGGTGT
GGTGCTGCAAATTGGTGGTTCTGACCAGTGGGGTAACATCACTTCTGGTATCGACCTGACCCGTCGTCTG
CATCAGAATCAGGTGTTTGGCCTGACCGTTCCGCTGATCACTAAAGCAGATGGCACCAAATTTGGTAAAA
CTGAAGGCGGCGCAGTCTGGTTGGATCCGAAGAAAACCAGCCCGTACAAATTCTACCAGTTCTGGATCAA
CACTGCGGATGCCGACGTTTACCGCTTCCTGAAGTTCTTCACCTTTATGAGCATTGAAGAGATCAACGCC
CTGGAAGAAGAAGATAAAA
