>Addgene plasmid #64882 | pCDNA3.1_CoumRS | addgene partial sequence | sequence record 151220 | F1ori-R 5'-AGGGAAGAAAGCGAAAGGAG-3'
[67 nt withheld, positions 1-67]
GGGGATACCCCCTAGAGCCCCAGCTGGTTCTTTCCGCCTCAGAAGCCATAGAGCCCACCGCATCCCCAGC
ATGCCTGCTATTGTCTTCCCAATCCTCCCCCTTGCTGTCCTGCCCCACCCCACCCCCCAGAATAGAATGA
CACCTACTCAGACAATGCGATGCAATTTCCTCATTTTATTAGGAAAGGACAGTGGGAGTGGCACCTTCCA
GGGTCAAGGAAGGCACGGGGGAGGGGCAAACAACAGATGGCTGGCAACTAGAAGGCACAGTCGAGGCTGA
TCAGCGGGTTTAAACGGGCCCTCTAGATTACTTGTCGTCATCGTCTTTGTAGTCTTTCCAGCAAATCAGA
CAGTAATTCTTTTTACCGCGACGCAGTAAGGTAAAACGACCAAACAGACGATCTTCTTCTTTAAAGAAGT
ATTCAGGATCGGACTGTTTTTCACCGTTAATGGTGATGGCATTGGAGGCGATAGTTTTACGTGCCTGACC
ACGGGAAGGTTGCAGTTCAGAATCGACCAGTGCCTGCATCAGGTCTGCGCCCTTTTCCATCTCAACCATC
GGTACGCCGTCCTGCGCCAGCTGTTCGAAGTCCGCTTCACTCAGCGCACTCAAAGAACCGCTGAACAGGC
ATTCGGTAATACGTTTTGCCGCCTGTAAACCTTCTTCACCGTGAACCAGACGAGTCACCTGCTCCGCCAG
TACATACTGGGCGCGCGGTGCTTTACCGCTGTTTTTATCTTCTTCTTCCAGGGCGTTGATCTCTTCAATG
CTCATAAAGGTGAAGAACTTCAGGAAGCGGTAAACGTCGGCATCCGCAGTGTTGATCCAGAACTGGTAGA
ATTTGTACGGGCTGGTTTTCTTCGGATCCAACCAGACTGCGCCGCCTTCAGTTTTACCAAATTTGGTGCC
ATCTGCTT
